Addgene plasmid #108530: pAJM.677
Purpose: AraCAM + AraE + PBAD-YFP Reporter. Ara sensor for use in non-Marionette strain.
Depositing lab: Christopher Voigt. Depositing organization: Massachusetts Institute of Technology. Publication: Escherichia coli "Marionette" strains with 12 highly optimized small-molecule sensors. Meyer AJ, Segall-Shapiro TH, Glassey E, Zhang J, Voigt CA. Nat Chem Biol. 2018 Nov 26. pii: 10.1038/s41589-018-0168-3. doi: 10.1038/s41589-018-0168-3. PubMed 30478458.
Backbone
  Vector backbone: p15A-Kan
  Vector type: Bacterial Expression
Growth in bacteria
  Bacterial resistance: Kanamycin, 50 μg/mL
  Growth temperature: 37°C
  Growth strain: NEB Stable
  Copy number: Low Copy
Gene/Insert
  Gene/Insert name: AraCAM + AraE + PBAD-YFP
  Species: Synthetic
  Mutation: AraC: L133F E165L E169G C280L
  Cloning method: Gibson Cloning
Terms and licenses: Academic/Nonprofit Terms; Industry Terms: Not Available to Industry
Depositor comments: Please visit https://www.biorxiv.org/content/early/2018/04/10/285866 for bioRxiv preprint.
How to cite: pAJM.677 was a gift from Christopher Voigt (Addgene plasmid # 108530 ; http://n2t.net/addgene:108530 ; RRID:Addgene_108530)
