[The description below was written by a language model from this plasmid's Addgene catalogue record and pLannotate feature annotations shown in this document.]
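Description:
pAJM.677 is a 5.8 kb bacterial expression plasmid that packages a complete L-arabinose sensor with a fluorescent readout, intended for E. coli strains that do not carry the chromosomally integrated "Marionette" sensor array. It is built on a p15A-Kan backbone: the p15A origin gives a low-to-medium copy number and is compatible with ColE1-type plasmids, and selection is through the aph(3')-Ia kanamycin resistance gene. The short tet promoter, TcR, bom and RSF ori fragments flagged near the origin appear to be sequence remnants or similarity hits in the backbone rather than functional elements.

The synthetic insert has two parts. The output module is an araBAD (PBAD) promoter that, reading across the plasmid's numbering origin, drives a transcript beginning with the sTRSV hammerhead ribozyme followed by an EYFP coding sequence. A self-cleaving ribozyme in this position is commonly used as an insulator, trimming the 5' leader so that reporter translation is less dependent on promoter context. The regulator module lies downstream on the same strand, where a lacIq-type constitutive promoter fragment precedes araC and then the araE arabinose/proton symporter; the layout suggests the two are co-expressed, though the record does not state this. The AraC variant, termed AraCAM, carries the substitutions L133F, E165L, E169G and C280L, which probably explains why the annotation reports it as only a partial match to araC. The record does not say what each mutation does, but the associated work concerns highly optimized small-molecule sensors. Supplying AraE gives arabinose uptake independent of the host's own transporter regulation.

The plasmid is typically used to characterise arabinose-inducible responses through YFP fluorescence, or as a portable source of the sensor parts.
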