Features (pLannotate 1.2.2; 13 found; start..end, strand, type, name):
      1..50      +  misc_RNA       sTRSV HHRz: hammerhead ribozyme from the tobacco ringspot virus satellite RNA (Khvorova et al., 2003)
    100..819     +  CDS            EYFP: enhanced YFP mammalian codon-optimized
    893..966     +  promoter       lacIq promoter (fragment): lacI (mutant); In the lacIq allele, a single base change in the promoter boosts expression of the lacI gene about 10-fold.
    967..1843    +  CDS            araC (fragment): L-arabinose regulatory protein; araC
   1887..3302    +  CDS            araE: ARAE_ECOLI - Experimental evidence at protein level: Swiss-Prot protein existence level 1. Uptake of arabinose across the boundary membrane with the concomitant transport of protons into the cell (symport system). From Escherichia coli (strain K12).
   3407..3425    -  promoter       tet promoter (fragment): E. coli promoter for tetracycline efflux protein gene
   3435..3555    +  CDS            TcR (fragment): tetracycline efflux protein; tet; confers resistance to tetracycline
   3574..3596    -  rep_origin     RSF ori (fragment): Plasmids containing the RSF 1030 origin of replication can be propagated in E. coli cells that contain additional plasmids with compatible origins.
   3613..3639    +  misc_feature   bom (fragment): basis of mobility region from pBR322
   3738..3793    -  rep_origin     RSF ori (fragment): Plasmids containing the RSF 1030 origin of replication can be propagated in E. coli cells that contain additional plasmids with compatible origins.
   3881..4426    -  rep_origin     p15A ori: Plasmids containing the medium-copy-number p15A origin of replication can be propagated in E. coli cells that contain a second plasmid with the ColE1 origin.
   4515..5330    -  CDS            KanR: aminoglycoside phosphotransferase; aph(3')-Ia; confers resistance to kanamycin in bacteria or G418 (Geneticin®) in eukaryotes
   5621..5786    +  promoter       araBAD promoter: araBAD; promoter of the L-arabinose operon of E. coli; the araC regulatory gene is transcribed in the opposite direction (Guzman et al., 1995)
>Addgene plasmid #108530 | pAJM.677 | addgene full sequence | sequence record 210293 | Addgene NGS Result
CTGTCACCGGATGTGCTTTCCGGTCTGATGAGTCCGTGAGGACGAAACAGCCTCTACAAATAATTTTGTT
TAATACTAGAGAAAGAGGGGAAATACTAGATGGTGAGCAAGGGCGAGGAGCTGTTCACCGGGGTGGTGCC
CATCCTGGTCGAGCTGGACGGCGACGTAAACGGCCACAAGTTCAGCGTGTCCGGCGAGGGCGAGGGCGAT
GCCACCTACGGCAAGCTGACCCTGAAGTTCATCTGCACCACAGGCAAGCTGCCCGTGCCCTGGCCCACCC
TCGTGACCACCTTCGGCTACGGCCTGCAATGCTTCGCCCGCTACCCCGACCACATGAAGCTGCACGACTT
CTTCAAGTCCGCCATGCCCGAAGGCTACGTCCAGGAGCGCACCATCTTCTTCAAGGACGACGGCAACTAC
AAGACCCGCGCCGAGGTGAAGTTCGAGGGCGACACCCTGGTGAACCGCATCGAGCTGAAGGGCATCGACT
TCAAGGAGGACGGCAACATCCTGGGGCACAAGCTGGAGTACAACTACAACAGCCACAACGTCTATATCAT
GGCCGACAAGCAGAAGAACGGCATCAAGGTGAACTTCAAGATCCGCCACAACATCGAGGACGGCAGCGTG
CAGCTCGCCGACCACTACCAGCAGAACACCCCAATCGGCGACGGCCCCGTGCTGCTGCCCGACAACCACT
ACCTTAGCTACCAGTCCGCCCTGAGCAAAGACCCCAACGAGAAGCGCGATCACATGGTCCTGCTGGAGTT
CGTGACCGCCGCCGGGATCACTCTCGGCATGGACGAGCTGTACAAGTAACTCGGTACCAAATTCCAGAAA
AGAGGCCTCCCGAAAGGGGGGCCTTTTTTCGTTTTGGTCCAATGGCGGCGCGCCATCGAATGGTGCAAAA
CCTTTCGCGGTATGGCATGATAGCGCCCGGAAGAGAGTCAATTCAGGGTGGTGAATATGGCTGAAGCGCA
AAATGATCCCCTGCTGCCGGGATACTCGTTTAATGCCCATCTGGTGGCGGGTTTAACGCCGATTGAGGCC
AACGGTTATCTCGATTTTTTTATCGACCGACCGCTGGGAATGAAAGGTTATATTCTCAATCTCACCATTC
GCGGTCAGGGGGTGGTGAAAAATCAGGGACGAGAATTTGTTTGCCGACCGGGTGATATTTTGCTGTTCCC
GCCAGGAGAGATTCATCACTACGGTCGTCATCCGGAGGCTCGCGAATGGTATCACCAGTGGGTTTACTTT
CGTCCGCGCGCCTACTGGCATGAATGGCTTAACTGGCCGTCAATATTTGCCAATACGGGGTTCTTTCGCC
CGGATGAAGCGCACCAGCCGCATTTCAGCGACTTTTTTGGGCAAATCATTAACGCCGGGCAAGGGGAAGG
GCGCTATTCGGAGCTGCTGGCGATAAATCTGCTTGAGCAATTGTTACTGCGGCGCATGCTAGCGATTAAC
GGATCGCTCCATCCACCGATGGATAATCGGGTACGCGAGGCTTGTCAGTACATCAGCGATCACCTGGCAG
ACAGCAATTTTGATATCGCCAGCGTCGCACAGCATGTTTGCTTGTCGCCGTCGCGTCTGTCACATCTTTT
CCGCCAGCAGTTAGGGATTAGCGTCTTAAGCTGGCGCGAGGACCAACGTATCAGCCAGGCGAAGCTGCTT
TTGAGCACCACCCGGATGCCTATCGCCACCGTCGGTCGCAATGTTGGTTTTGACGATCAACTCTATTTCT
CGCGGGTATTTAAAAAATGCACCGGGGCCAGCCCGAGCGAGTTCCGTGCCGGTTTGGAAGAAAAAGTGAA
TGATGTAGCCGTCAAGTTGTCATGATAAGATCCTATTCCAGCGGGATTAAAGAGGAGCGATTAAGCATGG
TTACTATCAATACGGAATCTGCTTTAACGCCACGTTCTTTGCGGGATACGCGGCGTATGAATATGTTTGT
TTCGGTAGCTGCTGCGGTCGCAGGATTGTTATTTGGTCTTGATATCGGCGTAATCGCCGGAGCGTTGCCG
TTCATTACCGATCACTTTGTGCTGACCAGTCGTTTGCAGGAATGGGTGGTTAGTAGCATGATGCTCGGTG
CAGCAATTGGTGCGCTGTTTAATGGTTGGCTGTCGTTCCGCCTGGGGCGTAAATACAGCCTGATGGCGGG
GGCCATCCTGTTTGTACTCGGTTCTATAGGGTCCGCTTTTGCGACCAGCGTAGAGATGTTAATCGCCGCT
CGTGTGGTGCTGGGCATTGCTGTCGGGATCGCGTCTTACACCGCTCCTCTGTATCTTTCTGAAATGGCAA
GTGAAAACGTTCGCGGTAAGATGATCAGTATGTACCAGTTGATGGTCACACTCGGCATCGTGCTGGCGTT
TTTATCCGATACAGCGTTCAGTTATAGCGGTAACTGGCGCGCAATGTTGGGGGTTCTTGCTTTACCAGCA
GTTCTGCTGATTATTCTGGTAGTATTTCTGCCAAATAGCCCGCGCTGGCTGGCGGAAAAGGGGCGTCATA
TTGAGGCGGAAGAAGTATTGCGTATGCTGCGCGATACGTCGGAAAAAGCGCGAGAAGAACTCAACGAAAT
TCGTGAAAGCCTGAAGTTAAAACAGGGCGGTTGGGCACTGTTTAAGATCAACCGTAACGTCCGTCGTGCT
GTGTTTCTCGGTATGTTGTTGCAGGCGATGCAGCAGTTTACCGGTATGAACATCATCATGTACTACGCGC
CGCGTATCTTCAAAATGGCGGGCTTTACGACCACAGAACAACAGATGATTGCGACTCTGGTCGTAGGGCT
GACCTTTATGTTCGCCACCTTTATTGCGGTGTTTACGGTAGATAAAGCAGGGCGTAAACCGGCTCTGAAA
ATTGGTTTCAGCGTGATGGCGTTAGGCACTCTGGTGCTGGGCTATTGCCTGATGCAGTTTGATAACGGTA
CGGCTTCCAGTGGCTTGTCCTGGCTCTCTGTTGGCATGACGATGATGTGTATTGCCGGTTATGCGATGAG
CGCCGCGCCAGTGGTGTGGATCCTGTGCTCTGAAATTCAGCCGCTGAAATGCCGCGATTTCGGTATTACC
TGTTCGACCACCACGAACTGGGTGTCGAATATGATTATCGGCGCGACCTTCCTGACACTGCTTGATAGCA
TTGGCGCTGCCGGTACGTTCTGGCTCTACACTGCGCTGAACATTGCGTTTGTGGGCATTACTTTCTGGCT
CATTCCGGAAACCAAAAATGTCACGCTGGAACATATCGAACGCAAACTGATGGCAGGCGAGAAGTTGAGA
AATATCGGCGTCTGATAAGGATCCTAATTGGTAACGAATCAGACAATTGACGGCTCGAGGGAGTAGCATA
GGGTTTGCAGAATCCCTGCTTCGTCCATTTGACAGGCACATTATGCATCGATGATAAGCTGTCAAACATG
AGCAGATCCTCTACGCCGGACGCATCGTGGCCGGCATCACCGGCGCCACAGGTGCGGTTGCTGGCGCCTA
TATCGCCGACATCACCGATGGGGAAGATCGGGCTCGCCACTTCGGGCTCATGAGCAAATATTTTATCTGA
GGTGCTTCCTCGCTCACTGACTCGCTGCACGAGGCAGACCTCAGCGCTAGCGGAGTGTATACTGGCTTAC
TATGTTGGCACTGATGAGGGTGTCAGTGAAGTGCTTCATGTGGCAGGAGAAAAAAGGCTGCACCGGTGCG
TCAGCAGAATATGTGATACAGGATATATTCCGCTTCCTCGCTCACTGACTCGCTACGCTCGGTCGTTCGA
CTGCGGCGAGCGGAAATGGCTTACGAACGGGGCGGAGATTTCCTGGAAGATGCCAGGAAGATACTTAACA
GGGAAGTGAGAGGGCCGCGGCAAAGCCGTTTTTCCATAGGCTCCGCCCCCCTGACAAGCATCACGAAATC
TGACGCTCAAATCAGTGGTGGCGAAACCCGACAGGACTATAAAGATACCAGGCGTTTCCCCCTGGCGGCT
CCCTCGTGCGCTCTCCTGTTCCTGCCTTTCGGTTTACCGGTGTCATTCCGCTGTTATGGCCGCGTTTGTC
TCATTCCACGCCTGACACTCAGTTCCGGGTAGGCAGTTCGCTCCAAGCTGGACTGTATGCACGAACCCCC
CGTTCAGTCCGACCGCTGCGCCTTATCCGGTAACTATCGTCTTGAGTCCAACCCGGAAAGACATGCAAAA
GCACCACTGGCAGCAGCCACTGGTAATTGATTTAGAGGAGTTAGTCTTGAAGTCATGCGCCGGTTAAGGC
TAAACTGAAAGGACAAGTTTTGGTGACTGCGCTCCTCCAAGCCAGTTACCTCGGTTCAAAGAGTTGGTAG
CTCAGAGAACCTTCGAAAAACCGCCCTGCAAGGCGGTTTTTTCGTTTTCAGAGCAAGAGATTACGCGCAG
ACCAAAACGATCTCAAGAAGATCATCTTATTAAGGGGTCTGACGCTCAGTGGAACGAAAAATCAATCTAA
AGTATATATGAGTAAACTTGGTCTGACAGTTACCTTAGAAAAACTCATCGAGCATCAAATGAAACTGCAA
TTTATTCATATCAGGATTATCAATACCATATTTTTGAAAAAGCCGTTTCTGTAATGAAGGAGAAAACTCA
CCGAGGCAGTTCCATAGGATGGCAAGATCCTGGTATCGGTCTGCGATTCCGACTCGTCCAACATCAATAC
AACCTATTAATTTCCCCTCGTCAAAAATAAGGTTATCAAGTGAGAAATCACCATGAGTGACGACTGAATC
CGGTGAGAATGGCAAAAGCTTATGCATTTCTTTCCAGACTTGTTCAACAGGCCAGCCATTACGCTCGTCA
TCAAAATCACTCGCATCAACCAAACCGTTATTCATTCGTGATTGCGCCTGAGCGAGACGAAATACGCGAT
CGCTGTTAAAAGGACAATTACAAACAGGAATCGAATGCAACCGGCGCAGGAACACTGCCAGCGCATCAAC
AATATTTTCACCTGAATCAGGATATTCTTCTAATACCTGGAATGCTGTTTTCCCGGGGATCGCAGTGGTG
AGTAACCATGCATCATCAGGAGTACGGATAAAATGCTTGATGGTCGGAAGAGGCATAAATTCCGTCAGCC
AGTTTAGTCTGACCATCTCATCTGTAACATCATTGGCAACGCTACCTTTGCCATGTTTCAGAAACAACTC
TGGCGCATCGGGCTTCCCATACAATCGATAGATTGTCGCACCTGATTGCCCGACATTATCGCGAGCCCAT
TTATACCCATATAAATCAGCATCCATGTTGGAATTTAATCGCGGCCTGGAGCAAGACGTTTCCCGTTGAA
TATGGCTCATAACACCCCTTGTATTACTGTTTATGTAAGCAGACAGTTTTATTGTTCATGATGATATATT
TTTATCTTGTGCAATGTACATCAGAGATTTTGAGACACAACCAATTATTGAAGGCCTCCCTAACGGGGGG
CCTTTTTTTGTTTCTGGTCTCCCGCTTAACGATCGTTGGCTGAGAAACCAATTGTCCATATTGCATCAGA
CATTGCCGTCACTGCGTCTTTTACTGGCTCTTCTCGCTAACCAAACCGGTAACCCCGCTTATTAAAAGCA
TTCTGTAACAAAGCGGGACCAAAGCCATGACAAAAACGCGTAACAAAAGTGTCTATAATCACGGCAGAAA
AGTCCACATTGATTATTTGCACGGCGTCACACTTTGCTATGCCATAGCATTTTTATCCATAAGATTAGCG
GATCCTACCTGACGCTTTTTATCGCAACTCTCTACTGTTTCTCCATACCCGAG
